Addgene plasmid #65277: Ii-Str_ssSBP-EGFP
Purpose: to synchronize transport of secretory soluble GFP from the ER (RUSH system)
Depositing lab: Franck Perez. Depositing organization: Institut Curie. Publication: Synchronization of secretory protein traffic in populations of cells. Boncompain G, Divoux S, Gareil N, de Forges H, Lescure A, Latreche L, Mercanti V, Jollivet F, Raposo G, Perez F. Nat Methods. 2012 Mar 11;9(5):493-8. doi: 10.1038/nmeth.1928. PubMed 22406856.
Backbone
  Vector backbone: pIRESneo3
  Backbone manufacturer: Clontech
  Vector type: Mammalian Expression
Growth in bacteria
  Bacterial resistance: Kanamycin, 50 μg/mL
  Growth temperature: 37°C
  Growth strain: DH5alpha
  Copy number: High Copy
Gene/Insert
  Gene/Insert name: EGFP
  Promoter: CMV
  Tag / fusion protein: Streptavidin Binding Protein (SBP) (N terminal on insert); IL-2 signal sequence (N terminal on insert)
  Cloning method: Unknown
  Sequencing primers: 5′ IRES-F; 3′ EGFP-N
Terms and licenses: Academic/Nonprofit Terms; Industry Terms: Not Available to Industry
Depositor comments: luminal tagging
How to cite: Ii-Str_ssSBP-EGFP was a gift from Franck Perez (Addgene plasmid # 65277 ; http://n2t.net/addgene:65277 ; RRID:Addgene_65277)
