[The description below was written by a language model from this plasmid's Addgene catalogue record and pLannotate feature annotations shown in this document.]
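Description:
Ii-Str_ssSBP-EGFP is a bicistronic mammalian expression plasmid of 7,065 nt. It belongs to the RUSH (retention using selective hooks) system, which synchronizes transport of secretory cargo out of the endoplasmic reticulum. The catalogue lists pIRESneo3 as the backbone. It is propagated in E. coli from a high-copy ColE1/pUC-type origin and also carries an f1 origin. Selection relies on a Tn5 NeoR/KanR gene placed behind tandem bacterial (bla) and SV40 early promoters and followed by an HSV TK poly(A) signal. This arrangement gives kanamycin resistance in bacteria and would be expected to permit G418 selection in mammalian cells.

A single CMV enhancer/promoter transcript encodes both RUSH components. The first cistron is the "hook": a fragment of the invariant chain (Ii, CD74; annotated by similarity to the rat protein) fused to core streptavidin. A chimeric intron and an EMCV IRES follow it, and the IRES drives translation of the second cistron, the "reporter". The reporter consists of the human IL-2 signal sequence, streptavidin-binding peptide (SBP) and EGFP, and the transcript ends in an SV40 poly(A) signal. SBP is not annotated in the feature table, but the gap between the signal peptide and EGFP is consistent with its catalogued N-terminal position.

The signal sequence directs SBP-EGFP into the ER lumen as a soluble secretory protein, which the depositor describes as luminal tagging. There it binds the streptavidin moiety of the ER-resident Ii hook and is retained. In the RUSH design, adding biotin competes with SBP for streptavidin and releases the cargo as a synchronous wave. This allows live imaging or quantification of soluble GFP moving through the secretory pathway across a population of cells.
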