Features (pLannotate 1.2.2; 18 found; start..end, strand, type, name):
     61..364     +  enhancer       CMV enhancer: human cytomegalovirus immediate early enhancer
    365..568     +  promoter       CMV promoter: human cytomegalovirus (CMV) immediate early promoter
    690..914     +  CDS            Cd74 (fragment): HG2A_RAT - Experimental evidence at protein level: Swiss-Prot protein existence level 1. [Isoform Long]: Stabilizes the conformation of mature CTSL by binding to its active site and serving as a chaperone to help maintain a pool of mature enzyme in endocytic compartments and extracellular space of antigen-presenting cells (APCs). From Rattus norvegicus (Rat).
    882..1394    +  CDS            SAV_STRAV (fragment): Experimental evidence at protein level: Swiss-Prot protein existence level 1. The biological function of streptavidin is not known. Forms a strong non-covalent specific complex with biotin (one molecule of biotin per subunit of streptavidin). From Streptomyces avidinii.
   1946..2175    +  intron         chimeric intron: chimera between introns from adenovirus and immunoglobulin heavy chain genes
   2344..2806    +  misc_feature   IRES: internal ribosome entry site (IRES) of the encephalomyocarditis virus (EMCV)
   2833..2891    +  sig_peptide    IL-2 signal sequence: human interleukin-2 signal sequence
   3013..3729    +  CDS            EGFP: EGFP is a basic (constitutively fluorescent) green fluorescent protein published in 1996, derived from Aequorea victoria. It is reported to be a rapidly-maturing weak dimer with moderate acid sensitivity.
   3746..3830    +  CDS            large T antigen (fragment): large T antigen from SV40 (simian virus 40)
   3853..3974    +  polyA_signal   SV40 poly(A) signal: SV40 polyadenylation signal
   4008..4436    -  rep_origin     f1 ori (sequence partly withheld): f1 bacteriophage origin of replication; arrow indicates direction of (+) strand synthesis
   4463..4567    +  promoter       AmpR promoter: bla
   4569..4926    +  promoter       SV40 promoter: SV40 enhancer and early promoter
   4961..5755    +  CDS            NeoR/KanR: aminoglycoside phosphotransferase from Tn5; aph(3')-II (or nptII); confers resistance to neomycin, kanamycin, and G418 (Geneticin®)
   5776..5928    +  CDS            ble (fragment): BLE_KLEPN - Experimental evidence at protein level: Swiss-Prot protein existence level 1. Binding protein with a strong affinity to the bleomycin family of antibiotics. Binds to CL990; an antimitotic-antibiotic compound. From Klebsiella pneumoniae.
   5987..6034    +  polyA_signal   HSV TK poly(A) signal: herpes simplex virus thymidine kinase polyadenylation signal (Cole and Stacy, 1985)
   6125..6141    -  polyA_signal   bGH poly(A) signal (fragment): bovine growth hormone polyadenylation signal
   6363..6951    +  rep_origin     ori: high-copy-number ColE1/pMB1/pBR322/pUC origin of replication
>Addgene plasmid #65277 | Ii-Str_ssSBP-EGFP | depositor full sequence | sequence record 110485 | Full Sequence
TAGTTATTAATAGTAATCAATTACGGGGTCATTAGTTCATAGCCCATATATGGAGTTCCGCGTTACATAA
CTTACGGTAAATGGCCCGCCTGGCTGACCGCCCAACGACCCCCGCCCATTGACGTCAATAATGACGTATG
TTCCCATAGTAACGCCAATAGGGACTTTCCATTGACGTCAATGGGTGGAGTATTTACGGTAAACTGCCCA
CTTGGCAGTACATCAAGTGTATCATATGCCAAGTACGCCCCCTATTGACGTCAATGACGGTAAATGGCCC
GCCTGGCATTATGCCCAGTACATGACCTTATGGGACTTTCCTACTTGGCAGTACATCTACGTATTAGTCA
TCGCTATTACCATGGTGATGCGGTTTTGGCAGTACATCAATGGGCGTGGATAGCGGTTTGACTCACGGGG
ATTTCCAAGTCTCCACCCCATTGACGTCAATGGGAGTTTGTTTTGGCACCAAAATCAACGGGACTTTCCA
AAATGTCGTAACAACTCCGCCCCATTGACGCAAATGGGCGGTAGGCGTGTACGGTGGGAGGTCTATATAA
GCAGAGCTGGTTTAGTGAACCGTCAGATCCGCTAGCGCTACCGGTCGTACGTCTCCGGATTCGAATTAAT
TCGGATCCGTGATGCACAGGAGGAGAGCCAGGGCCTGTCGGGAAGATCAAAAGCCAGTCATCGATGATCA
GCGCGACCTTATCTCCAACAATGAGCAACTGCCCATGCTGGGCCGGCGCCCTGGGGCCCCGGAGAGCAAG
TGCAGCCGCGGAGCCCTGTACACAGGCTTTTCCATCCTGGTGACTCTGCTCCTCGCTGGCCAGGCCACCA
CCGCCTACTTCCTGTACCAGCAGCAGGGCCGGCTGGACAAACTGACAGTCACCTCCCAGAACCTGCAGCT
CGAGATGGACCCTAGCAAAGACTCAAAAGCTCAGGTGTCCGCTGCCGAGGCTGGCATTACTGGAACATGG
TACAATCAGCTCGGGAGCACCTTTATTGTGACTGCTGGAGCCGATGGAGCCCTCACCGGAACATACGAAT
CTGCTGTGGGAAACGCCGAATCACGGTACGTCCTCACTGGCCGATACGATAGTGCCCCTGCCACCGACGG
ATCTGGGACTGCCCTGGGATGGACTGTCGCTTGGAAAAACAACTACCGGAATGCTCATTCTGCCACAACA
TGGAGTGGACAGTACGTGGGAGGCGCTGAGGCTAGAATCAATACACAGTGGCTGCTCACATCTGGCACAA
CCGAGGCAAATGCTTGGAAATCCACCCTGGTGGGACATGACACATTCACCAAAGTGAAACCCTCCGCCGC
TTCAATCGATGCCGCCAAAAAAGCCGGAGTCAACAACGGCAATCCTCTGGATGCCGTCCAGCAGGTCGAC
TATCCGTACGACGTACCAGACTACGCACTCGACCTGCAGCTGGAGAACCTGCGCATGAAGCTTCCCAAGC
CTCCCAAGCCTGTGAGCAAGATGCGCATGGCCACCCCGCTGCTGATGCATGCGCTGCCCATGGGAGCCCT
GCCCCAGGGGCCCATGCAGAATGCCACCAAGTATGGCAACATGACAGAGGACCATGTGATGCACCTGCTC
CAGAATGCTGACCCCCTGAAGGTGTACCCGCCACTGAAGGGGAGCTTCCCGGAGAACCTGAGACACCTTA
AGAACACCATGGAGACCATAGACTGGAAGGTCTTTGAGAGCTGGATGCACCATTGGCTCCTGTTTGAAAT
GAGCAGGCACTCCTTGGAGCAAAAGCCCACTGACGCTCCACCGAAAGAGTCACTGGAACTGGAGGACCCG
TCTTCTGGGCTGGGTGTGACCAAGCAGGATCTGGGCCCAGTCCCCATGTGAGGATCCGCGGCCGCATAGA
TAACTGATCCAGTGTGCTGGAATTAATTCGCTGTCTGCGAGGGCCAGCTGTTGGGGTGAGTACTCCCTCT
CAAAAGCGGGCATGACTTCTGCGCTAAGATTGTCAGTTTCCAAAAACGAGGAGGATTTGATATTCACCTG
GCCCGCGGTGATGCCTTTGAGGGTGGCCGCGTCCATCTGGTCAGAAAAGACAATCTTTTTGTTGTCAAGC
TTGAGGTGTGGCAGGCTTGAGATCTGGCCATACACTTGAGTGACAATGACATCCACTTTGCCTTTCTCTC
CACAGGTGTCCACTCCCAGGTCCAACTGCAGGTCGAGCATGCATCTAGGGCGGCCAATTCCGCCCCTCTC
CCTCCCCCCCCCCTAACGTTACTGGCCGAAGCCGCTTGGAATAAGGCCGGTGTGCGTTTGTCTATATGTT
ATTTTCCACCATATTGCCGTCTTTTGGCAATGTGAGGGCCCGGAAACCTGGCCCTGTCTTCTTGACGAGC
ATTCCTAGGGGTCTTTCCCCTCTCGCCAAAGGAATGCAAGGTCTGTTGAATGTCGTGAAGGAAGCAGTTC
CTCTGGAAGCTTCTTGAAGACAAACAACGTCTGTAGCGACCCTTTGCAGGCAGCGGAACCCCCCACCTGG
CGACAGGTGCCTCTGCGGCCAAAAGCCACGTGTATAAGATACACCTGCAAAGGCGGCACAACCCCAGTGC
CACGTTGTGAGTTGGATAGTTGTGGAAAGAGTCAAATGGCTCTCCTCAAGCGTATTCAACAAGGGGCTGA
AGGATGCCCAGAAGGTACCCCATTGTATGGGATCTGATCTGGGGCCTCGGTGCACATGCTTTACATGTGT
TTAGTCGAGGTTAAAAAAACGTCTAGGCCCCCCGAACCACGGGGACGTGGTTTTCCTTTGAAAAACACGA
TGATAAGCTTGCCACAACCCGGGAGGCGCGCCATGTACAGGATGCAACTCCTGTCTTGCATTGCACTAAG
TCTTGCACTTGTCACGAATTCCGACGAGAAGACCACTGGTTGGCGAGGTGGACACGTTGTTGAAGGACTG
GCTGGGGAACTTGAACAACTTCGTGCACGACTGGAGCATCACCCACAAGGTCAACGTGAACCACCTGCAG
GTATGGTGAGCAAGGGCGAGGAGCTGTTCACCGGGGTGGTGCCCATCCTGGTCGAGCTGGACGGCGACGT
AAACGGCCACAAGTTCAGCGTGTCCGGCGAGGGCGAGGGCGATGCCACCTACGGCAAGCTGACCCTGAAG
TTCATCTGCACCACCGGCAAGCTGCCCGTGCCCTGGCCCACCCTCGTGACCACCCTGACCTACGGCGTGC
AGTGCTTCAGCCGCTACCCCGACCACATGAAGCAGCACGACTTCTTCAAGTCCGCCATGCCCGAAGGCTA
CGTCCAGGAGCGCACCATCTTCTTCAAGGACGACGGCAACTACAAGACCCGCGCCGAGGTGAAGTTCGAG
GGCGACACCCTGGTGAACCGCATCGAGCTGAAGGGCATCGACTTCAAGGAGGACGGCAACATCCTGGGGC
ACAAGCTGGAGTACAACTACAACAGCCACAACGTCTATATCATGGCCGACAAGCAGAAGAACGGCATCAA
GGTGAACTTCAAGATCCGCCACAACATCGAGGACGGCAGCGTGCAGCTCGCCGACCACTACCAGCAGAAC
ACCCCCATCGGCGACGGCCCCGTGCTGCTGCCCGACAACCACTACCTGAGCACCCAGTCCGCCCTGAGCA
AAGACCCCAACGAGAAGCGCGATCACATGGTCCTGCTGGAGTTCGTGACCGCCGCCGGGATCACTCTCGG
CATGGACGAGCTGTACAAGGGTAACTCTAGATAACTGATCATAATCAGCCATACCACATTTGTAGAGGTT
TTACTTGCTTTAAAAAACCTCCCACACCTCCCCCTGAACCTGAAACATAAAATGAATGCAATTGTTGTTG
TTAACTTGTTTATTGCAGCTTATAATGGTTACAAATAAAGCAATAGCATCACAAATTTCACAAATAAAGC
ATTTTTTTCACTGCATTCTAGTTGTGGTTTGTCCAAACTCATCAATGTATCTTAACGCGTAAATTGTAAG
CGTTAATATTTTGTTAAAATTCGCGTTAAATTTTTGTTAAATCAGCTCATTTTTTAACCAATAGGCCGAA
ATCGGCAAAATCCCTTATAAATCAAAAGAATAGACCGAGATAGGGT
[37 nt withheld, positions 4107-4143]
AAAGAACGTGGACTCCAACGTCAAAGG
[49 nt withheld, positions 4171-4219]
T
[91 nt withheld, positions 4221-4311]
G
[124 nt withheld, positions 4313-4436]
CAGGTGGCACTTTTCGGGGAAATGTGCGCGGAACCCCTATTTGTTTATTTTTCTAAATACATTCAAATAT
GTATCCGCTCATGAGACAATAACCCTGATAAATGCTTCAATAATATTGAAAAAGGAAGAGTCCTGAGGCG
GAAAGAACCAGCTGTGGAATGTGTGTCAGTTAGGGTGTGGAAAGTCCCCAGGCTCCCCAGCAGGCAGAAG
TATGCAAAGCATGCATCTCAATTAGTCAGCAACCAGGTGTGGAAAGTCCCCAGGCTCCCCAGCAGGCAGA
AGTATGCAAAGCATGCATCTCAATTAGTCAGCAACCATAGTCCCGCCCCTAACTCCGCCCATCCCGCCCC
TAACTCCGCCCAGTTCCGCCCATTCTCCGCCCCATGGCTGACTAATTTTTTTTATTTATGCAGAGGCCGA
GGCCGCCTCGGCCTCTGAGCTATTCCAGAAGTAGTGAGGAGGCTTTTTTGGAGGCCTAGGCTTTTGCAAA
GATCGATCAAGAGACAGGATGAGGATCGTTTCGCATGATTGAACAAGATGGATTGCACGCAGGTTCTCCG
GCCGCTTGGGTGGAGAGGCTATTCGGCTATGACTGGGCACAACAGACAATCGGCTGCTCTGATGCCGCCG
TGTTCCGGCTGTCAGCGCAGGGGCGCCCGGTTCTTTTTGTCAAGACCGACCTGTCCGGTGCCCTGAATGA
ACTGCAAGACGAGGCAGCGCGGCTATCGTGGCTGGCCACGACGGGCGTTCCTTGCGCAGCTGTGCTCGAC
GTTGTCACTGAAGCGGGAAGGGACTGGCTGCTATTGGGCGAAGTGCCGGGGCAGGATCTCCTGTCATCTC
ACCTTGCTCCTGCCGAGAAAGTATCCATCATGGCTGATGCAATGCGGCGGCTGCATACGCTTGATCCGGC
TACCTGCCCATTCGACCACCAAGCGAAACATCGCATCGAGCGAGCACGTACTCGGATGGAAGCCGGTCTT
GTCGATCAGGATGATCTGGACGAAGAGCATCAGGGGCTCGCGCCAGCCGAACTGTTCGCCAGGCTCAAGG
CGAGCATGCCCGACGGCGAGGATCTCGTCGTGACCCATGGCGATGCCTGCTTGCCGAATATCATGGTGGA
AAATGGCCGCTTTTCTGGATTCATCGACTGTGGCCGGCTGGGTGTGGCGGACCGCTATCAGGACATAGCG
TTGGCTACCCGTGATATTGCTGAAGAGCTTGGCGGCGAATGGGCTGACCGCTTCCTCGTGCTTTACGGTA
TCGCCGCTCCCGATTCGCAGCGCATCGCCTTCTATCGCCTTCTTGACGAGTTCTTCTGAGCGGGACTCTG
GGGTTCGAAATGACCGACCAAGCGACGCCCAACCTGCCATCACGAGATTTCGATTCCACCGCCGCCTTCT
ATGAAAGGTTGGGCTTCGGAATCGTTTTCCGGGACGCCGGCTGGATGATCCTCCAGCGCGGGGATCTCAT
GCTGGAGTTCTTCGCCCACCCTAGGGGGAGGCTAACTGAAACACGGAAGGAGACAATACCGGAAGGAACC
CGCGCTATGACGGCAATAAAAAGACAGAATAAAACGCACGGTGTTGGGTCGTTTGTTCATAAACGCGGGG
TTCGGTCCCAGGGCTGGCACTCTGTCGATACCCCACCGAGACCCCATTGGGGCCAATACGCCCGCGTTTC
TTCCTTTTCCCCACCCCACCCCCCAAGTTCGGGTGAAGGCCCAGGGCTCGCAGCCAACGTCGGGGCGGCA
GGCCCTGCCATAGCCTCAGGTTACTCATATATACTTTAGATTGATTTAAAACTTCATTTTTAATTTAAAA
GGATCTAGGTGAAGATCCTTTTTGATAATCTCATGACCAAAATCCCTTAACGTGAGTTTTCGTTCCACTG
AGCGTCAGACCCCGTAGAAAAGATCAAAGGATCTTCTTGAGATCCTTTTTTTCTGCGCGTAATCTGCTGC
TTGCAAACAAAAAAACCACCGCTACCAGCGGTGGTTTGTTTGCCGGATCAAGAGCTACCAACTCTTTTTC
CGAAGGTAACTGGCTTCAGCAGAGCGCAGATACCAAATACTGTCCTTCTAGTGTAGCCGTAGTTAGGCCA
CCACTTCAAGAACTCTGTAGCACCGCCTACATACCTCGCTCTGCTAATCCTGTTACCAGTGGCTGCTGCC
AGTGGCGATAAGTCGTGTCTTACCGGGTTGGACTCAAGACGATAGTTACCGGATAAGGCGCAGCGGTCGG
GCTGAACGGGGGGTTCGTGCACACAGCCCAGCTTGGAGCGAACGACCTACACCGAACTGAGATACCTACA
GCGTGAGCTATGAGAAAGCGCCACGCTTCCCGAAGGGAGAAAGGCGGACAGGTATCCGGTAAGCGGCAGG
GTCGGAACAGGAGAGCGCACGAGGGAGCTTCCAGGGGGAAACGCCTGGTATCTTTATAGTCCTGTCGGGT
TTCGCCACCTCTGACTTGAGCGTCGATTTTTGTGATGCTCGTCAGGGGGGCGGAGCCTATGGAAAAACGC
CAGCAACGCGGCCTTTTTACGGTTCCTGGCCTTTTGCTGGCCTTTTGCTCACATGTTCTTTCCTGCGTTA
TCCCCTGATTCTGTGGATAACCGTATTACCGCCATGCAT
