>Addgene plasmid #65277 | Ii-Str_ssSBP-EGFP | addgene partial sequence | sequence record 115571 | IRES-F 5'-TGGCTCTCCTCAAGCGTATT-3'
ATTGTATGGGATCTGATCTGGGGCCTCGGTGCACATGCTTTACATGTGTTTAGTCGAGGTTAAAAAAACG
TCTAGGCCCCCCGAACCACGGGGACGTGGTTTTCCTTTGAAAAACACGATGATAAGCTTGCCACAACCCG
GGAGGCGCGCCATGTACAGGATGCAACTCCTGTCTTGCATTGCACTAAGTCTTGCACTTGTCACGAATTC
CGACGAGAAGACCACTGGTTGGCGAGGTGGACACGTTGTTGAAGGACTGGCTGGGGAACTTGAACAACTT
CGTGCACGACTGGAGCATCACCCACAAGGTCAACGTGAACCACCTGCAGGTATGGTGAGCAAGGGCGAGG
AGCTGTTCACCGGGGTGGTGCCCATCCTGGTCGAGCTGGACGGCGACGTAAACGGCCACAAGTTCAGCGT
GTCCGGCGAGGGCGAGGGCGATGCCACCTACGGCAAGCTGACCCTGAAGTTCATCTGCACCACCGGCAAG
CTGCCCGTGCCCTGGCCCACCCTCGTGACCACCCTGACCTACGGCGTGCAGTGCTTCAGCCGCTACCCCG
ACCACATGAAGCAGCACGACTTCTTCAAGTCCGCCATGCCCGAAGGCTACGTCCAGGAGCGCACCATCTT
CTTCAAGGACGACGGCAACTACAAGACCCGCGCCGAGGTGAAGTTCGAGGGCGACACCCTGGTGAACCGC
ATCGAGCTGAAGGGCATCGACTTCAAGGAGGACGGCAACATCCTGGGGCACAAGCTGGAGTACAACTACA
ACAGCCACAACGTCTATATCAT
