>Addgene plasmid #65277 | Ii-Str_ssSBP-EGFP | addgene partial sequence | sequence record 115572 | SV40pA-R 5'-GAAATTTGTGATGCTATTGC-3'
GTTAACAACAACAATTGCATTCATTTTATGTTTCAGGTTCAGGGGGAGGTGTGGGAGGTTTTTTAAAGCA
AGTAAAACCTCTACAAATGTGGTATGGCTGATTATGATCAGTTATCTAGAGTTACCCTTGTACAGCTCGT
CCATGCCGAGAGTGATCCCGGCGGCGGTCACGAACTCCAGCAGGACCATGTGATCGCGCTTCTCGTTGGG
GTCTTTGCTCAGGGCGGACTGGGTGCTCAGGTAGTGGTTGTCGGGCAGCAGCACGGGGCCGTCGCCGATG
GGGGTGTTCTGCTGGTAGTGGTCGGCGAGCTGCACGCTGCCGTCCTCGATGTTGTGGCGGATCTTGAAGT
TCACCTTGATGCCGTTCTTCTGCTTGTCGGCCATGATATAGACGTTGTGGCTGTTGTAGTTGTACTCCAG
CTTGTGCCCCAGGATGTTGCCGTCCTCCTTGAAGTCGATGCCCTTCAGCTCGATGCGGTTCACCAGGGTG
TCGCCCTCGAACTTCACCTCGGCGCGGGTCTTGTAGTTGCCGTCGTCCTTGAAGAAGATGGTGCGCTCCT
GGACGTAGCCTTCGGGCATGGCGGACTTGAAGAAGTCGTGCTGCTTCATGTGGTCGGGGTAGCGGCTGAA
GCACTGCACGCCGTAGGTCAGGGTGGTCACGAGGGTGGGCCAGGGCACGGGCAGCTTGCCGGTGGTGCAG
ATGAACTTCAGGGTCAGCTTGCCGTA
